Addgene plasmid #119063: pBac(3xP3-gTc’v; Tc-hsp68:Cre)
Purpose: Expression of Cre recombinase in Tribolium castaneum
Depositing lab: Michalis Averof. Depositing organization: Ecole Normale Superieure de Lyon. Publication: Clonal analysis by tunable CRISPR-mediated excision. Gilles AF, Schinko JB, Schacht MI, Enjolras C, Averof M. Development. 2019 Jan 4;146(1). pii: dev.170969. doi: 10.1242/dev.170969. PubMed 30552128.
Backbone
  Vector backbone: pBac[3xP3-gTc'v]
  Vector type: Insect Expression
Growth in bacteria
  Bacterial resistance: Ampicillin, 100 μg/mL
  Growth temperature: 37°C
  Growth strain: DH5alpha
  Copy number: High Copy
Gene/Insert 1
  Gene/Insert name: pBacL
Gene/Insert 2
  Gene/Insert name: Tc-hsp68 Promoter
Gene/Insert 3
  Gene/Insert name: Cre recombinase
Gene/Insert 4
  Gene/Insert name: Tc-hsp68 3'UTR
Gene/Insert 5
  Gene/Insert name: SV40polyA
Gene/Insert 6
  Gene/Insert name: Tc-vermilion
Gene/Insert 7
  Gene/Insert name: 3xP3 TATA
Gene/Insert 8
  Gene/Insert name: pBacR
Terms and licenses: Academic/Nonprofit Terms; Industry Terms: Not Available to Industry
Depositor comments: Please visit https://www.biorxiv.org/content/biorxiv/early/2018/08/17/394221.full.pdf for BioRxiv preprint.
How to cite: pBac(3xP3-gTc’v; Tc-hsp68:Cre) was a gift from Michalis Averof (Addgene plasmid # 119063 ; http://n2t.net/addgene:119063 ; RRID:Addgene_119063)
