[The description below was written by a language model from this plasmid's Addgene catalogue record and pLannotate feature annotations shown in this document.]
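Description:
pBac(3xP3-gTc'v; Tc-hsp68:Cre) is a piggyBac transposon vector for germline transformation of the red flour beetle Tribolium castaneum, built on the pBac[3xP3-gTc'v] backbone and designed to express Cre recombinase in that insect. In bacteria it is a high-copy plasmid carrying a ColE1/pUC-type origin and a β-lactamase gene for ampicillin selection. The annotated remnants of pUC lac sequences and of baculovirus genes (FP25, LEF-9) lie in the plasmid backbone and around the transposon arms. They probably reflect the baculoviral context from which piggyBac was originally cloned and have no functional role here.

Between the left and right piggyBac arms (pBacL, pBacR) sit two units. The first is the transformation marker: the artificial 3xP3 eye-specific element with a TATA-containing core promoter (detected by the annotation as an hsp70 promoter fragment) drives Tc-vermilion, followed by an SV40 polyadenylation signal. Vermilion encodes tryptophan 2,3-dioxygenase, which is required for eye pigmentation. The feature table picks it up as several separate dioxygenase fragments with gaps between them, consistent with a genomic, intron-containing copy as the "g" in the name suggests. Such a marker is normally scored by rescue of eye colour in a vermilion-deficient strain, although the record does not spell this out. The second unit, in the opposite orientation, places the Cre coding sequence between the Tribolium hsp68 promoter and the hsp68 3'UTR. These two regulatory elements are listed in the catalogue but not recognised by the automated annotation.

The hsp68 regulatory sequences are expected to give heat-shock-inducible Cre. Transgenic beetles carrying this insertion can therefore trigger recombination at loxP sites in other transgenes, and the associated publication concerns clonal analysis. No transposase is annotated, so integration would require a separate piggyBac transposase source.
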