Features (pLannotate 1.2.2; 23 found; start..end, strand, type, name):
   1086..1208    +  promoter       hsp70 promoter (fragment): Drosophila melanogaster hsp70Bb promoter
   1222..1238    +  misc_feature   MCS (fragment): multiple cloning site
   1244..1471    +  CDS            T23O_ANOGA (fragment): Experimental evidence at transcript level: Swiss-Prot protein existence level 2. Heme-dependent dioxygenase that catalyzes the oxidative cleavage of the L-tryptophan (L-Trp) pyrrole ring and converts L- tryptophan to N-formyl-L-kynurenine. Catalyzes the oxidative cleavage of the indole moiety. From Anopheles gambiae (African malaria mosquito).
   1518..2312    +  CDS            v (fragment): T23O_DROME - Experimental evidence at protein level: Swiss-Prot protein existence level 1. Heme-dependent dioxygenase that catalyzes the oxidative cleavage of the L-tryptophan (L-Trp) pyrrole ring and converts L- tryptophan to N-formyl-L-kynurenine. Catalyzes the oxidative cleavage of the indole moiety (PubMed:23333332). Required during larval growth to control the level of potentially harmful free tryptophan in the hemolymph. In the adult the same reaction is the first step in the ommochrome biosynthetic pathway (PubMed:2108317). From Drosophila melanogaster (Fruit fly).
   2369..2452    +  CDS            tdo (fragment): T23O_DICDI - Experimental evidence at protein level: Swiss-Prot protein existence level 1. Heme-dependent dioxygenase that catalyzes the oxidative cleavage of the L-tryptophan (L-Trp) pyrrole ring and converts L- tryptophan to N-formyl-L-kynurenine. Catalyzes the oxidative cleavage of the indole moiety. From Dictyostelium discoideum (Slime mold).
   2506..2658    +  CDS            T23O_TRICA (fragment): Experimental evidence at transcript level: Swiss-Prot protein existence level 2. Heme-dependent dioxygenase that catalyzes the oxidative cleavage of the L-tryptophan (L-Trp) pyrrole ring and converts L- tryptophan to N-formyl-L-kynurenine. Catalyzes the oxidative cleavage of the indole moiety (By similarity). Required for normal eye pigmentation. From Tribolium castaneum (Red flour beetle).
   2690..2773    +  CDS            large T antigen (fragment): large T antigen from SV40 (simian virus 40)
   2796..2917    +  polyA_signal   SV40 poly(A) signal: SV40 polyadenylation signal
   3320..4351    -  CDS            Cre: site-specific recombinase Cre is a site-specific recombinase from bacteriophage P1. Recombination occurs at loxP sequences.
   6635..6775    +  CDS            FP (fragment): FP25_NPVAC - Experimental evidence at protein level: Swiss-Prot protein existence level 1. From Autographa californica nuclear polyhedrosis virus (AcMNPV).
   6768..6806    -  misc_feature   MCS (fragment): pUC18/19 multiple cloning site
   6839..6855    -  protein_bind   lac operator: The lac repressor binds to the lac operator to inhibit transcription in E. coli. This inhibition can be relieved by adding lactose or isopropyl-β-D-thiogalactopyranoside (IPTG). lac repressor encoded by lacI
   6863..6893    -  promoter       lac promoter: promoter for the E. coli lac operon
   6908..6929    -  protein_bind   CAP binding site: CAP binding activates transcription in the presence of cAMP. E. coli catabolite activator protein
   6942..7034    -  CDS            lacI (fragment): lac repressor; lacI; The lac repressor binds to the lac operator to inhibit transcription in E. coli. This inhibition can be relieved by adding lactose or isopropyl-β-D-thiogalactopyranoside (IPTG).
   7217..7805    -  rep_origin     ori: high-copy-number ColE1/pMB1/pBR322/pUC origin of replication
   7976..8836    -  CDS            AmpR: β-lactamase; bla; confers resistance to ampicillin, carbenicillin, and related antibiotics
   8837..8941    -  promoter       AmpR promoter: bla
   9036..9071    +  CDS            rop (fragment): Rop protein, which maintains plasmids at low copy number; rop
   9173..9272    +  misc_feature   bom (fragment): basis of mobility region from pBR322
   9278..9432    -  CDS            lacZα (fragment): LacZα fragment of β-galactosidase; lacZ fragment
   9436..9903    -  CDS            LEF-9 (fragment): LEF9_NPVAC - Experimental evidence at protein level: Swiss-Prot protein existence level 1. Component of the viral DNA-dependent RNA polymerase which is composed of four equimolar subunits of LEF-4, LEF-8, LEF-9, and p47. Plays an essential role in late and very late gene expression. From Autographa californica nuclear polyhedrosis virus (AcMNPV).
   9930..10133   +  CDS            FP (fragment): FP25_NPVAC - Experimental evidence at protein level: Swiss-Prot protein existence level 1. From Autographa californica nuclear polyhedrosis virus (AcMNPV).
>Addgene plasmid #119063 | pBac(3xP3-gTc’v; Tc-hsp68:Cre) | addgene full sequence | sequence record 233977 | Addgene NGS Result
TGTTTTATCGGTCTGTATATCGAGGTTTATTTATTAATTTGAATAGATATTAAGTTTTATTATATTTACA
CTTACATACTAATAATAAATTCAACAAACAATTTATTTATGTTTATTTATTTATTAAAAAAAAACAAAAA
CTCAAAATTTCTTCTATAAAGTAACAAAACTTTTAAACATTCTCTCTTTTACAAAAATAAACTTATTTTG
TACTTTAAAAACAGTCATGTTGTATTATAAAATAAGTAATTAGCTTAACTTATACATAATAGAAACAAAT
TATACTTATTAGTCAGTCAGAAACAACTTTGGCACATATCAATATTATGCTCTCGACAAATAACTTTTTT
GCATTTTTTGCACGATGCATTTGCCTTTCGCCTTATTTTAGAGGGGCAGTAAGTACAGTAAGTACGTTTT
TTCATTACTGGCTCTTCAGTACTGTCATCTGATGTACCAGGCACTTCATTTGGCAAAATATTAGAGATAT
TATCGCGCAAATATCTCTTCAAAGTAGGAGCTTCTAAACGCTTACGCATAAACGATGACGTCAGGCTCAT
GTAAAGGTTTCTCATAAATTTTTTGCGACTTTGAACCTTTTCTCCCTTGCTACTGACATTATGGCTGTAT
ATAATAAAAGAATTTATGCAGGCAATGTTTATCATTCCGTACAATAATGCCATAGGCCACCTATTCGTCT
TCCTACTGCAGGTCATCACAGAACACATTTGGTCTAGCGTGTCCACTCCGCCTTTAGTTTGATTATAATA
CATAACCATTTGCGGTTTACCGGTACTTTCGTTGATAGAAGCATCCTCATCACAAGATGATAATAAGTAT
ACCATCTTAGCTGGCTTCGGTTTATATGAGACGAGAGTAAGGGGTCCGTCAAAACAAAACATCGATGTTC
CCACTGGCCTGGAGCGACTGTTTTTCAGTACTTCCGGTATCTCGCGTTTGTTTGATCGCACGGTTCCCAC
AATGGTTAATTCGAGCTCGCCCGGGGATCTAATTCAATTAGAGACTAATTCAATTAGAGCTAATTCAATT
AGGATCCAAGCTTATCGATTTCGAACCCTCGACCGCCGGAGTATAAATAGAGGCGCTTCGTCTACGGAGC
GACAATTCAATTCAAACAAGCAAAGTGAACACGTCGCTAAGCGAAAGCTAAGCAAATAAACAAGCGCAGC
TGAACAAGCTAAACAATCGGGGTACCGCTAGAGTCGACGGTACCGCGGTCGTAATGAGTTGCCCACTGAG
ACCCTCGTAAGTATGATTTAATTTAATTATTCCATTTACAATTAATCGTAAATTAAGTGAAGCCCAAGAA
GGCGACCAACTGAGCGAAGAATGTGGGATGCTTTACGGTGAATACTTGATGTTGGACAAGATTTTAGAAG
CCCAAAGACTACTCAGCGAGCAAAATAACCAACCCGTGCACGACGAGCACTTATTTATTGTGACCCATCA
AGGTAAAAAACCCACTTAACCGTAATTAACTATAACAAGTAATTCCAGCGTATGAGTTATGGTTCAAACA
AATAATCTACGAGCTGGACTCGATCCGCAACATTTTCAGCGACGTTTTAGAAGAGTCGCAAACTTTGGAA
ATCCTCAAACGCCTCAATCGTGTTGTTTTGATCCTCAAGGTTCACAATTTCGCAACAAATTGCGGTCACG
AGATAAAACTGTCGCAATTGTAGGTTTTGGTGGACCAAGTAATGATTCTGGAAACGATGACACCGCTCGA
TTTCATGGACTTCCGGTGTTATCTGCGGCCCGCTTCCGGGTTCCAGAGCCTGCAGTTCAGGCTCCTGGAA
AATAAGCTCGGGGTGCGCCAGGAAAACCGCGTCAAATACAACCAGAATTACTCGAAAGTGTTCGGAAACG
ACGAAAAAGCGCTCGAGCAAATCGCCAAGTCGGAGAAAGAGCCGTCTTTGACCGATTTGGTCCAGCGGTG
GCTGGAGCGAACGCCGGGGCTGGAGCTCGAGGGGTTTAATTTCTGGGGGAAGTACCAAAAAGCGGTCGAG
AAGCTTTTAACCGAGCAAAAAGAACTGGCGGAGAAAGAGGAGGCGGAGACTTTAAAGCGTTACAAATTGA
ACGATTTGGAGAAGAGACGCGAGGTTTACGAGTCGATTTTTAAAGTTGAGGTCCATGAGGCTCTAATGTC
GCGCGGCGAGAGGCGCTTCTCACACAAAGCCCTGCAAGGGGCTATCATGATCACCTTTTACAGGGACGAA
CCCAGGTTCAGTCAGCCCCACCAAATTCTAACACTTTTGATGGACATAGACTCGCTGATTACGAAATGGC
GGTGTTAGTAAATCCGTACGTCAATTGTTTTTGTTTAAATTTTATAATTTCAGATAATCATGTTTTGATG
GTGCAAAGAATGATTGGTTCTTCGCAGTTAGGAACAGGGGGCTCTTCGGGGTATCAGTATTTAAGGTCAA
CGTTAAGGTGAAATTGATTTCAACACGGTTTTTGCAATGTTTGATTTTGTTTTTCAGCGATCGGTATAAA
GTTTTCGTGGACCTTTTCAATTTATCGACGTTTTTGATACCACGGTCCTACATCCCCCCCTTGTCTACGT
CTATGAGAAGTCATTTGTGCAATTGGGGGTCGGCGAATAGCACCAATAACGTGTCGAATGGAAACAATTA
ATTATTTCGTTAAGGCGGCCGCGACTCTAGATCATAATCAGCCATACCACATTTGTAGAGGTTTTACTTG
CTTTAAAAAACCTCCCACACCTCCCCCTGAACCTGAAACATAAAATGAATGCAATTGTTGTTGTTAACTT
GTTTATTGCAGCTTATAATGGTTACAAATAAAGCAATAGCATCACAAATTTCACAAATAAAGCATTTTTT
TCACTGCATTCTAGTTGTGGTTTGTCCAAACTCATCAATGTATCTTAAAGCTTATCGATACGCGTACGGC
GCGCCAAGCTTAAGGTGCACGGCCCACGTGGCCACTAGTGAGCAGCCAGTTGTTTTTTTCTATATTCCTG
ATGGGCATACGAAGGAGAGCCCGTTTGCGCTTAATACTGCCAAGGCCACGACTAATGCGGTAAGTTTTTT
ATTATTTTAAAATGAAACAACTTTTTATCTTTAAATTAAATAATTTATTAAAAATTTTTAAATAATCTAC
AAAAATCAGTCTTTAAACTTAATGCAGTCACTATCTACTTTATTATAACTAAAGTAACTTTACGTACTAT
TATTTACAAAAATAAACTATCACAATTAACTAAGTAGGAACACAAACCGATCATCTCGAGCTCTGTACAT
GTCCGCGGTCGCGACGTACGCGTTAATGGCTAATCGCCATCTTCCAGCAGGCGCACCATTGCCCCTGTTT
CACTATCCAGGTTACGGATATAGTTCATGACAATATTTACATTGGTCCAGCCACCAGCTTGCATGATCTC
CGGTATTGAAACTCCAGCGCGGGCCATATCTCGCGCGGCTCCGACACGGGCACTGTGTCCAGACCAGGCC
AGGTATCTCTGACCAGAGTCATCCTTAGCGCCGTAAATCAATCGATGAGTTGCTTCAAAAATCCCTTCCA
GGGCGCGAGTTGATAGCTGGCTGGTGGCAGATGGCGCGGCAACACCATTTTTTCTGACCCGGCAAAACAG
GTAGTTATTCGGATCATCAGCTACACCAGAGACGGAAATCCATCGCTCGACCAGTTTAGTTACCCCCAGG
CTAAGTGCCTTCTCTACACCTGCGGTGCTAACCAGCGTTTTCGTTCTGCCAATATGGATTAACATTCTCC
CACCGTCAGTACGTGAGATATCTTTAACCCTGATCCTGGCAATTTCGGCTATACGTAACAGGGTGTTATA
AGCAATCCCCAGAAATGCCAGATTACGTATATCCTGGCAGCGATCGCTATTTTCCATGAGTGAACGAACC
TGGTCGAAATCAGTGCGTTCGAACGCTAGAGCCTGTTTTGCACGTTCACCGGCATCAACGTTTTCTTTTC
GGATCCGCCGCATAACCAGTGAAACAGCATTGCTGTCACTTGGTCGTGGCAGCCCGGACCGACGATGAAG
CATGTTTAGCTGGCCCAAATGTTGCTGGATAGTTTTTACTGCCAGACCGCGCGCCTGAAGATATAGAAGA
TAATCGCGAACATCTTCAGGTTCTGCGGGAAACCATTTCCGGTTATTCAACTTGCACCATGCCGCCCACG
ACCGGCAAACGGACAGAAGCATTTTCCAGGTATGCTCAGAAAACGCCTGGCGATCCCTGAACATGTCCAT
CAGGTTCTTGCGAACCTCATCACTCGTTGCATCGACCGGTAATGCAGGCAAATTTTGGTGTACGGTCAGT
AAATTGGACATTTCACACTCAGATAATGGTTTTAAGTAAAGTGTACAGGATCGGCTCTGCCCCTCGAGGG
GATCCTCTAGATACACTTTTCGATTTACTTTGAATTCACTAGTAAATAATTCACTCAACTTTGTTAAAGT
CGCTTTGAAAATTTGCTTTGAGTCGCTTGCTTAGCTTTGTTGCTTTCGCTTCGCTTGATTCAAATTCACT
GACAACGCGCCGCGAGACCGCGCTTATATATGAAACGGGGAATTCGTCTCGAACTTCACCGAATGATCTC
GAAGTTTCCATTGATTTGCGTTTGAATTTTCTCGAATTTTTATTTTTAAAACGGCCTTTTCGGTATTATT
CATGCTATTTCCGTAAAGATAAAGGAGAATAGTGGAAACTGGTTGTGCCCTAATTTATTTCAACTTCCAA
AATAAAAACAATCATTATATATTAATGCATTTAAAAAAAAAACGTTACATAACGAATGAGTTGTTGACTA
TTTCATGTTTATTTTTAATTTGGTAAAGTTCGGCAATATTATGAATGAGTAGTGAATTGTTTTGATTTCA
TATACATATGCCAAAGTTGGATTGTCATAGCAATTTTAATAAAACAATTTTCCTATTTTTTTTCTTTTTA
AACTTATTAATAGGTCTTTAAGTAAAATGTTTTAGATTAATCCTTTTTTTTACTTTTATCGTTTATAATC
AATTACTTTTGCAGAAGATGCCTAAATAATAGTGATTAATAATAAATAAAGAACAATTTTTTATTGAAGG
TTGGGATCCATATATAGGGCCCGGGTTATAATTACCTCAGGTCGACGTCCCATGGCCATTCGAATTCGGC
CGGCCTAGGCGCGCCTAGGCCGGCCGATCTCGAACTTATACGGTTCTTGTAGTAAGTTTTTTGCCAAAGG
GATTGAGGTGAACCAATTGTCACACGTAATATTACGACAACTACCGTGCACAGGCTTTGATAACTCCTTC
ACGTAGTATTCACCGAGTGGTACTCCGTTGGTCTGTGTTCCTCTTCCCAAATAAGGCATTCCATTTATCA
TATACTTCGTACCACTGTCACACATCATGAGGATTTTTATTCCATACTTACTTGGCTTGTTTGGGATATA
CATCCTAAACGGACACCGTCCTCTAAAACCAAGTAACTGTTCATCTATGGTCAAATGAGCCCCTGGAGTG
TAATTTTGTATGCACTGATGGATAAAGAGATCCCATATTTTTCTAACAGGAGTAAATACATCGTTTTCTC
GAAGTGTGGGCCGTATACTTTTGTCATCCATTCTAAGACATCGTATCAAAAAATCAAAACGATCACGACT
CATTACAGAGACGTACACCATTGACAAAGATCGATCAAAGAGGTCATCTGTGGACATGTGGTTATCTTTT
CTCACTGCTGTCATTACCAGAATACCAAAGAAAGCATAGATTTCATCTTCATTCGTGTCACGAAATGTAG
CACCTGTCATAGATTCCCGACGTTTCAATGATATCTCAGCATTTGTCCATTTTACAATTTCCGAAATTAT
CTCATCAGTAAAAAATAGTTTGAAGCATAAAAGTGGGTCATATATATTGCGGCACATACGCGTCGGACCT
CTTTGAGATCTGACAATGTTCAGTGCAGAGACTCGGCTACGCCTCGTGGACTTTGAAGTTGACCAACAAT
GTTTATTCTTACCTCTAATAGTCCTCTGTGGCAAGGTCAAGATTCTGTTAGAAGCCAATGAAGAACCTGG
TTGTTCAATAACATTTTGTTCGTCTAATATTTCACTACCGCTTGACGTTGGCTGCACTTCATGTACCTCA
TCTATAAACGCTTCTTCTGTATCGCTCTGGACGTCATCTTCACTTACGTGATCTGATATTTCACTGTCAG
AATCCTCACCAACAAGCTCGTCATCGCTTTGCAGAAGAGCAGAGAGGATATGCTCATCGTCTAAAGAACT
ACCCATTTTATTATATATTAGTCACGATATCTATAACAAGAAAATATATATATAATAAGTTATCACGTAA
GTAGAACATGAAATAACAATATAATTATCGTATGAGTTAAATCTTAAAAGTCACGTAAAAGATAATCATG
CGTCATTTTGACTCACGCGGTCGTTATAGTTCAAAATCAGTGACACTTACCGCATTGACAAGCACGCCTC
ACGGGAGCTCCAAGCGGCGACTGAGATGTCCTAAATGCACAGCGACGGATTCGCGCTATTTAGAAAGAGA
GAGCAATATTTCAAGAATGCATGCGTCAATTTTACGCAGACTATCTTTCTAGGGTTAAAAAAGATTTGCG
CTTTACTCGACCTAAACTTTAAACACGTCATAGAATCTTCGTTTGACAAAAACCACATTGTGGCCAAGCT
GTGTGACGCGACGCGCGCTAAAGAATGGCAAACCAAGTCGCGCGAGCGTCGACTCTAGAGGATCCCCGGG
TACCGAGCTCGAATTCGTAATCATGTCATAGCTGTTTCCTGTGTGAAATTGTTATCCGCTCACAATTCCA
CACAACATACGAGCCGGAAGCATAAAGTGTAAAGCCTGGGGTGCCTAATGAGTGAGCTAACTCACATTAA
TTGCGTTGCGCTCACTGCCCGCTTTCCAGTCGGGAAACCTGTCGTGCCAGCTGCATTAATGAATCGGCCA
ACGCGCGGGGAGAGGCGGTTTGCGTATTGGGCGCTCTTCCGCTTCCTCGCTCACTGACTCGCTGCGCTCG
GTCGTTCGGCTGCGGCGAGCGGTATCAGCTCACTCAAAGGCGGTAATACGGTTATCCACAGAATCAGGGG
ATAACGCAGGAAAGAACATGTGAGCAAAAGGCCAGCAAAAGGCCAGGAACCGTAAAAAGGCCGCGTTGCT
GGCGTTTTTCCATAGGCTCCGCCCCCCTGACGAGCATCACAAAAATCGACGCTCAAGTCAGAGGTGGCGA
AACCCGACAGGACTATAAAGATACCAGGCGTTTCCCCCTGGAAGCTCCCTCGTGCGCTCTCCTGTTCCGA
CCCTGCCGCTTACCGGATACCTGTCCGCCTTTCTCCCTTCGGGAAGCGTGGCGCTTTCTCATAGCTCACG
CTGTAGGTATCTCAGTTCGGTGTAGGTCGTTCGCTCCAAGCTGGGCTGTGTGCACGAACCCCCCGTTCAG
CCCGACCGCTGCGCCTTATCCGGTAACTATCGTCTTGAGTCCAACCCGGTAAGACACGACTTATCGCCAC
TGGCAGCAGCCACTGGTAACAGGATTAGCAGAGCGAGGTATGTAGGCGGTGCTACAGAGTTCTTGAAGTG
GTGGCCTAACTACGGCTACACTAGAAGAACAGTATTTGGTATCTGCGCTCTGCTGAAGCCAGTTACCTTC
GGAAAAAGAGTTGGTAGCTCTTGATCCGGCAAACAAACCACCGCTGGTAGCGGTGGTTTTTTTGTTTGCA
AGCAGCAGATTACGCGCAGAAAAAAAGGATCTCAAGAAGATCCTTTGATCTTTTCTACGGGGTCTGACGC
TCAGTGGAACGAAAACTCACGTTAAGGGATTTTGGTCATGAGATTATCAAAAAGGATCTTCACCTAGATC
CTTTTAAATTAAAAATGAAGTTTTAAATCAATCTAAAGTATATATGAGTAAACTTGGTCTGACAGTTACC
AATGCTTAATCAGTGAGGCACCTATCTCAGCGATCTGTCTATTTCGTTCATCCATAGTTGCCTGACTCCC
CGTCGTGTAGATAACTACGATACGGGAGGGCTTACCATCTGGCCCCAGTGCTGCAATGATACCGCGAGAC
CCACGCTCACCGGCTCCAGATTTATCAGCAATAAACCAGCCAGCCGGAAGGGCCGAGCGCAGAAGTGGTC
CTGCAACTTTATCCGCCTCCATCCAGTCTATTAATTGTTGCCGGGAAGCTAGAGTAAGTAGTTCGCCAGT
TAATAGTTTGCGCAACGTTGTTGCCATTGCTACAGGCATCGTGGTGTCACGCTCGTCGTTTGGTATGGCT
TCATTCAGCTCCGGTTCCCAACGATCAAGGCGAGTTACATGATCCCCCATGTTGTGCAAAAAAGCGGTTA
GCTCCTTCGGTCCTCCGATCGTTGTCAGAAGTAAGTTGGCCGCAGTGTTATCACTCATGGTTATGGCAGC
ACTGCATAATTCTCTTACTGTCATGCCATCCGTAAGATGCTTTTCTGTGACTGGTGAGTACTCAACCAAG
TCATTCTGAGAATAGTGTATGCGGCGACCGAGTTGCTCTTGCCCGGCGTCAATACGGGATAATACCGCGC
CACATAGCAGAACTTTAAAAGTGCTCATCATTGGAAAACGTTCTTCGGGGCGAAAACTCTCAAGGATCTT
ACCGCTGTTGAGATCCAGTTCGATGTAACCCACTCGTGCACCCAACTGATCTTCAGCATCTTTTACTTTC
ACCAGCGTTTCTGGGTGAGCAAAAACAGGAAGGCAAAATGCCGCAAAAAAGGGAATAAGGGCGACACGGA
AATGTTGAATACTCATACTCTTCCTTTTTCAATATTATTGAAGCATTTATCAGGGTTATTGTCTCATGAG
CGGATACATATTTGAATGTATTTAGAAAAATAAACAAATAGGGGTTCCGCGCACATTTCCCCGAAAAGTG
CCACCTGACGTCTAAGAAACCATTATTATCATGACATTAACCTATAAAAATAGGCGTATCACGAGGCCCT
TTCGTCTCGCGCGTTTCGGTGATGACGGTGAAAACCTCTGACACATGCAGCTCCCGGAGACGGTCACAGC
TTGTCTGTAAGCGGATGCCGGGAGCAGACAAGCCCGTCAGGGCGCGTCAGCGGGTGTTGGCGGGTGTCGG
GGCTGGCTTAACTATGCGGCATCAGAGCAGATTGTACTGAGAGTGCACCATATGCGGTGTGAAATACCGC
ACAGATGCGTAAGGAGAAAATACCGCATCAGGCGCCATTCGCCATTCAGGCTGCGCAACTGTTGGGAAGG
GCGATCGGTGCGGGCCTCTTCGCTATTACGCCAGCTGGCGAAAGGGGGATGTGCTGCAAGGCGATTAAGT
TGGGTAACGCCAGGGTTTTCCCAGTCACGACGTTGTAAAACGACGGCCAGTGCCAAGCTTTGTTTAAAAA
TATAACAAAATTGTGATCCCACAAAATGAAGTGGGGCAAAATCAAATAATTAATAGTGTCCGTAAACTTG
TTGGTCTTCAACTTTTTGAGGAACACGTTGGACGGCAAATCCGTGACTATAACACAAGTTGATTTAATAA
TTTTAGCCAACACGTCGGGCTGCGTGTTTTTTGCCGACGCGTCTGTGTACACGTTGATTAACTGGTCGAT
TAAACTGTTGAAATAATTTAATTTTTGGTTCTTCTTTAAATCTGTGATGAAATTTTTTAAAATAACTTTA
AATTCTTCATTGGTAAAAAATGCCACGTTTTGCAACTTGTGAGGGTCTAATATGAGGTCAAACTCAGTAG
GAGTTTTATCCAAAAAAGAAAACATGATTACGTCTGTACACGAACGCGTATTAACGCAGAGTGCAAAGTA
TAAGAGGGTTAAAAAATATATTTTACGCACCATATACGCATCGGGTTGATATCGTTAATATGGATCAATT
TGAACAGTTGATTAACGTGTCTCTGCTCAAGTCTTTGATCAAAACGCAAATCGACGAAAATGTGTCGGAC
AATATCAAGTCGATGAGCGAAAAACTAAAAAGGCTAGAATACGACAATCTCACAGACAGCGTTGAGATAT
ACGGTATTCACGACAGCAGGCTGAATAATAAAAAAATTAGAAACTATTATTTAACCCTAGAAAGATAATC
ATATTGTGACGTACGTTAAAGATAATCATGCGTAAAATTGACGCATG
